Addgene plasmid #58377: pT2KXIGdeltaIn-MCS-birA-EGFP
Purpose: tol2 transgenesis for biotin based TRAP - BirA ligase
Depositing lab: Didier Stainier. Depositing organization: Max Planck Institute for Heart and Lung Research. Publication: Translational profiling through biotinylation of tagged ribosomes in zebrafish. Housley MP, Reischauer S, Dieu M, Raes M, Stainier DY, Vanhollebeke B. Development. 2014 Oct;141(20):3988-93. doi: 10.1242/dev.111849. Epub 2014 Sep 17. PubMed 25231762.
Backbone
  Vector backbone: pT2KXIGdeltaIn
  Backbone manufacturer: Kawakami
  Backbone size w/o insert (bp): 6208
  Total vector size (bp): 7903
Growth in bacteria
  Bacterial resistance: Ampicillin, 100 μg/mL
  Growth temperature: 37°C
  Growth strain: DH5alpha
  Copy number: Unknown
Gene/Insert
  Gene/Insert name: birA EGFP (alt name: biotin ligase)
  Species: D. rerio (zebrafish)
  Insert size (bp): 1695
  Tag / fusion protein: EGFP (C terminal on insert)
Terms and licenses: Academic/Nonprofit Terms; Industry Terms: Not Available to Industry
Depositor comments: Note: Addgene's quality control sequencing has found some discrepancies with the depositor's uploaded sequence. The depositing lab is aware of these differences, and they are not thought to affect plasmid function.
How to cite: pT2KXIGdeltaIn-MCS-birA-EGFP was a gift from Didier Stainier (Addgene plasmid # 58377 ; http://n2t.net/addgene:58377 ; RRID:Addgene_58377)
