[The description below was written by a language model from this plasmid's Addgene catalogue record and pLannotate feature annotations shown in this document.]
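Description:
pT2KXIGdeltaIn-MCS-birA-EGFP is a Tol2 transposon transgenesis plasmid for zebrafish, built on the pT2KXIGdeltaIn backbone, with a total size of about 7.9 kb. It is maintained in E. coli through a high-copy ColE1/pUC-type origin and selected with ampicillin via the β-lactamase gene and its native promoter. The remaining bacterial scaffold is pBluescript-like, with an f1 phage origin, lacZα and lac promoter/operator remnants, and flanking T7 and T3 promoters.

The payload is a roughly 1.7 kb open reading frame encoding the E. coli biotin ligase BirA followed by EGFP, which the record lists as a C-terminal tag. The catalogue gives zebrafish as the insert species, but the annotation identifies birA as the E. coli K12 gene, so that field probably reflects the intended host. An SV40 polyadenylation signal lies downstream of the coding region. The feature table annotates nothing in the roughly 2.5 kb stretch upstream of birA, nor does it mark the Tol2 terminal sequences implied by the backbone. No eukaryotic promoter is recorded. The "MCS" in the name suggests that a cloning site is provided for inserting a tissue-specific promoter of choice, though the record does not say this explicitly.

The stated purpose is the BirA ligase component of a biotin-based TRAP (translating ribosome affinity purification) system. There, BirA expressed in a chosen cell population biotinylates a tagged ribosomal protein supplied from a separate construct, so that ribosomes and their associated mRNAs can be captured. EGFP reports where the ligase is expressed. The depositor notes that quality-control sequencing found some discrepancies with the submitted sequence that are not thought to affect function.
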