Features (pLannotate 1.2.2; 17 found; start..end, strand, type, name):
     34..462     -  rep_origin     f1 ori (sequence partly withheld): f1 bacteriophage origin of replication; arrow indicates direction of (+) strand synthesis
    467..622     -  CDS            lacZα (fragment): LacZα fragment of β-galactosidase; lacZ fragment
    630..648     +  promoter       T7 promoter: promoter for bacteriophage T7 RNA polymerase
   3121..4083    +  CDS            birA: BIRA_ECOLI - Also known as bioR, dhbB. Experimental evidence at protein level: Swiss-Prot protein existence level 1. Acts both as a biotin--[acetyl-CoA-carboxylase] ligase and a biotin-operon repressor. In the presence of ATP, BirA activates biotin to form the BirA-biotinyl-5'-adenylate (BirA-bio-5'-AMP or holoBirA) complex. HoloBirA can either transfer the biotinyl moiety to the biotin carboxyl carrier protein (BCCP) subunit of acetyl-CoA carboxylase, or bind to the biotin operator site and inhibit transcription of the operon. From Escherichia coli (strain K12).
   4096..4815    +  CDS            EGFP: the original enhanced GFP (Yang et al., 1996) mammalian codon-optimized
   4816..4840    -  misc_feature   MCS (fragment): pBluescript multiple cloning site
   4860..4994    -  polyA_signal   SV40 poly(A) signal: SV40 polyadenylation signal
   5017..5100    -  CDS            large T antigen (fragment): large T antigen from SV40 (simian virus 40)
   5666..5706    -  misc_feature   MCS (fragment): pBluescript multiple cloning site
   5719..5737    -  promoter       T3 promoter: promoter for bacteriophage T3 RNA polymerase
   5782..5798    -  protein_bind   lac operator: The lac repressor binds to the lac operator to inhibit transcription in E. coli. This inhibition can be relieved by adding lactose or isopropyl-β-D-thiogalactopyranoside (IPTG). lac repressor encoded by lacI
   5806..5836    -  promoter       lac promoter: promoter for the E. coli lac operon
   5851..5872    -  protein_bind   CAP binding site: CAP binding activates transcription in the presence of cAMP. E. coli catabolite activator protein
   5885..5977    -  CDS            lacI (fragment): lac repressor; lacI; The lac repressor binds to the lac operator to inhibit transcription in E. coli. This inhibition can be relieved by adding lactose or isopropyl-β-D-thiogalactopyranoside (IPTG).
   6160..6748    -  rep_origin     ori: high-copy-number ColE1/pMB1/pBR322/pUC origin of replication
   6919..7779    -  CDS            AmpR: β-lactamase; bla; confers resistance to ampicillin, carbenicillin, and related antibiotics
   7780..7884    -  promoter       AmpR promoter: bla
>Addgene plasmid #58377 | pT2KXIGdeltaIn-MCS-birA-EGFP | depositor full sequence | sequence record 90221 | pT2KXIGdeltaIn-MCS-birA-EGFP sequence 7903 bps
CCACCTAAATTGTAAGCGTTAATATTTTGTTAAAATTCGCGTTAAATTTTTGTTAAATCAGCTCATTTTT
TAACCAATAGGCCGAAATCGGCAAAATCCCTTATAAATCAAAAGAATAGACCGAGATAGGGT
[37 nt withheld, positions 133-169]
AAAGAACGTGGACTCCAACGTCAAAGG
[49 nt withheld, positions 197-245]
T
[91 nt withheld, positions 247-337]
G
[124 nt withheld, positions 339-462]
CCCATTCGCCATTCAGGCTGCGCAACTGTTGGGAAGGGCGATCGGTGCGGGCCTCTTCGCTATTACGCCA
GCTGGCGAAAGGGGGATGTGCTGCAAGGCGATTAAGTTGGGTAACGCCAGGGTTTTCCCAGTCACGACGT
TGTAAAACGACGGCCAGTGAGCGCGCGTAATACGACTCACTATAGGGCGAATTGGGTACCAAATAGTAGG
AATTACCCACCTGTACAAGTGCTGAAAACTTGGATGAATAAGCCCGTTTGCCATTTTCTACTGCTATTTT
AAATCTTTTCTGTATTTGTCTGCATTTGTCTTTACCCTTGAATAAATGTTTTAGTTGTTTTTTTTCAATT
ATGACTGTGTTTAACAGACATTATTACAATAATATGTAATAGTAGTACACACTATTATTATGTAATAGTA
CTTGTTGACTGTATTTGAGAACTGGACCGAGTGAGTGTTACGTCACCCATTCAAAATGACTTACTTCTGG
CTCCAACAAAATGAAGTTAATTCAGTTGCCATTTTTCACTGTATGGACATCGCCGTGTTGGAGCTAGACG
TCGCCAATAAGCAAGAAAGAGCCGAGATGCGTCGAGTCTGAGTCACCGTTCCTATGGCAACCCCTCTAAC
CAATCAGAAGTAAGCTTGTTGGAAGTCCACAGCCTACCACTTGAAAGCGGGCTGCACAAAATCTGTCAAA
CGTTTTGAACGTTGGATGTGAGAGCACATACTTTTATTAAGGCATCTGGTTGGTCAGTTTATAATATCAA
CAACTTGGGCTACAGAAAAGAAAAGTTATTACAGAAATTATGATTAACAAGTACATGTTAAATAAAGATT
TTAATATGAATGCCACCACTGGAGCATTCATGCCATTTGGAGCTTCTTCCTGTTTGGATCACTAGAAGGA
GGAGGTCACTCATTACAGTTCTCATATACAGTCGTTGGTTGGTTGGTTGGTTGGTTGGTTGGTAGATTGA
TTGATTGATTGATTGATTGATTGATTGATTGATTGATTGATTGATTGATTGATTGATTGATTGATTGATT
GATTGATTGATTGATTGATTGATTGATTGGTAGTCAAAATAAGAAATAATTTCCACAGATTCATTACAGA
AATGATTAAATGCATACATAAAAAACTGGGGGGGGGGGGATACAACAACACACTTAAGTCACATTTGCCT
ACGTAAAGAAAAGTAAAGAAAATCAATAGCTATATTTTACATCTCCTTTTTTTGCTGTCTTTTAATTAGC
CTTGTTTTGCTGTTATCTTGATTGAAACTGTAACTTCTTCACCTGCTTCTTTTCTTTGTAGGTTTTGCCA
GCCCAGAAACAGGCATGGCTGTGCAAGGCCAGAGCACCATGCACAATGCGCTGCATGTCTTCATGAACGG
CTCAATGTCCTCAGTCCAGGGCTCAGCCAACGACCCCATCTTCCTCCTTCACCATGCTTTCATTGACAGG
TAACAAACACGTCATGACATTAGACTGCACAGTTTTTGACAAAGTTCATACAATCTGTTGTTTATAGCTG
CTACAATTAGTGAAGTTTGTGAATGTACTTGGATGAGCAGCGAAAGATCAATTGAGATCAATTGTTAGAG
TTTGGTTGCCCTGCAGAGCAAAGAACAAAAAATAATCTGGTGGCTTTACTGCGTGAGGTTATTATTGGTG
GAATAGAAACACAAAACATAATTGCATTTATTTGTTTAATTTTTTATCTTATCTTAACTTTCATCTTGCA
TATTTGTTTCTTACATCATTTCTAGCATCTTTGAGCGCTGGCTAAGAACTCATCAGCCTCCCCGGTCCAT
CTACCCACGTACCAATGCACCAATTGGCCACAATGACGGCTACTACATGGTGCCATTCCTTCCTCTTTAT
AGGAATGGAGACTACCTCCTGTCCAACAAGGCTCTTGGATACGAGTACGCCTACCTGTTGGACCCAGGTC
ATTGCACAACACCAGAAATGCCCTCTGATCTGCAAAAGACGTGAATATCTGTTCAGACACCCATATCCAC
TCTGTTCCACACAGGTCAGAGGTTTGTCCAGGAGTTCTTGACAGAGGTGTAAAAAGTACTCAAAAATTTT
ACTCAAGTGAAAGTACAAGTACTTAGGGAAAATTTTACTCAATTAAAAGTAAAAGTATCTGGCTAGAATC
TTACTTGAGTAAAAGTAAAAAAGTACTCCATTAAAATTGTACTTGAGTATTAAGGAAGTAAAAGTAAAAG
CAAGAAAGAAAACTAGAGATTCTTGTTTAAGCTTTTAATCTCAAAAAACATTAAATGAAATGCATACAAG
GTTTTATCCTGCTTTAGAACTGTTTGTATTTAATTATCAAACTATAAGACAGACAATCTAATGCCAGTAC
ACGCTACTCAAAGTTGTAAAACCTCAGATTTAACTTCAGTAGAAGCTGATTCTCAAAATTGTTAGTGTCA
AGCCTAGCTCTTTTGGGGCTGAAAAGCAATCCTGCAGTGCTGAAAAGCCTCTCACAGGCAGCCGATGCGG
GAAGAGGTGTATTAGTCTTGATAGAGAGGCTGCAAATAGCAGGAAACGTGAGCAGAGACTCCCTGGTGTC
TGAAACACAGGCCAGATGGGCCCTCGAGTTAATTAAAGGCCTGGCCGGCCGAATTCGGATCCGCCACCAT
GAAGGATAACACCGTGCCACTGAAATTGATTGCCCTGTTAGCGAACGGTGAATTTCACTCTGGCGAGCAG
TTGGGTGAAACGCTGGGAATGAGCCGGGCGGCTATTAATAAACACATTCAGACACTGCGTGACTGGGGCG
TTGATGTCTTTACCGTTCCGGGTAAAGGATACAGCCTGCCTGAGCCTATCCAGTTACTTAATGCTAAACA
GATATTGGGTCAGCTGGATGGCGGTAGTGTAGCCGTGCTGCCTGTGATTGACTCCACGAATCAGTACCTT
CTTGATCGTATCGGAGAGCTTAAATCGGGCGATGCTTGCATTGCAGAATACCAGCAGGCTGGCCGTGGTC
GCCGGGGTCGGAAATGGTTTTCGCCTTTTGGCGCAAACTTATATTTGTCGATGTTCTGGCGTCTGGAACA
AGGCCCGGCGGCGGCGATTGGTTTAAGTCTGGTTATCGGTATCGTGATGGCGGAAGTATTACGCAAGCTG
GGTGCAGATAAAGTTCGTGTTAAATGGCCTAATGACCTCTATCTGCAGGATCGCAAGCTGGCAGGCATTC
TGGTGGAGCTGACTGGCAAAACTGGCGATGCGGCGCAAATAGTCATTGGAGCCGGGATCAACATGGCAAT
GCGCCGTGTTGAAGAGAGTGTCGTTAATCAGGGGTGGATCACGCTGCAGGAAGCGGGGATCAATCTCGAT
CGTAATACGTTGGCGGCCATGCTAATACGTGAATTACGTGCTGCGTTGGAACTCTTCGAACAAGAAGGAT
TGGCACCTTATCTGTCGCGCTGGGAAAAGCTGGATAATTTTATTAATCGCCCAGTGAAACTTATCATTGG
TGATAAAGAAATATTTGGCATTTCACGCGGAATAGACAAACAGGGGGCTTTATTACTTGAGCAGGATGGA
ATAATAAAACCCTGGATGGGCGGTGAAATATCCCTGCGTAGTGCAGAAAAAAAGCTTGCCACCATGGTGA
GCAAGGGCGAGGAGCTGTTCACCGGGGTGGTGCCCATCCTGGTCGAGCTGGACGGCGACGTAAACGGCCA
CAAGTTCAGCGTGTCCGGCGAGGGCGAGGGCGATGCCACCTACGGCAAGCTGACCCTGAAGTTCATCTGC
ACCACCGGCAAGCTGCCCGTGCCCTGGCCCACCCTCGTGACCACCCTGACCTACGGCGTGCAGTGCTTCA
GCCGCTACCCCGACCACATGAAGCAGCACGACTTCTTCAAGTCCGCCATGCCCGAAGGCTACGTCCAGGA
GCGCACCATCTTCTTCAAGGACGACGGCAACTACAAGACCCGCGCCGAGGTGAAGTTCGAGGGCGACACC
CTGGTGAACCGCATCGAGCTGAAGGGCATCGACTTCAAGGAGGACGGCAACATCCTGGGGCACAAGCTGG
AGTACAACTACAACAGCCACAACGTCTATATCATGGCCGACAAGCAGAAGAACGGCATCAAGGTGAACTT
CAAGATCCGCCACAACATCGAGGACGGCAGCGTGCAGCTCGCCGACCACTACCAGCAGAACACCCCCATC
GGCGACGGCCCCGTGCTGCTGCCCGACAACCACTACCTGAGCACCCAGTCCGCCCTGAGCAAAGACCCCA
ACGAGAAGCGCGATCACATGGTCCTGCTGGAGTTCGTGACCGCCGCCGGGATCACTCTCGGCATGGACGA
GCTGTACAAGTAAAGCGGCCGCCACCGCGGTGGAGCTCGAATTAATTCATCGATGATGATCCAGACATGA
TAAGATACATTGATGAGTTTGGACAAACCACAACTAGAATGCAGTGAAAAAAATGCTTTATTTGTGAAAT
TTGTGATGCTATTGCTTTATTTGTAACCATTATAAGCTGCAATAAACAAGTTAACAACAACAATTGCATT
CATTTTATGTTTCAGGTTCAGGGGGAGGTGTGGGAGGTTTTTTAAAGCAAGTAAAACCTCTACAAATGTG
GTATGGCTGATTATGATCCTCTAGATCAGATCTGCGAAGATACGGCCACGGGTGCTCTTGATCCTGTGGC
TGATTTTGGACTGTGCTGCTCGCAGCTGCTGATGAATCACATACTTCCTCCATTTTCTTCCACTGATTGA
CTGTTATAATTTCCCTAATTTCCAGGTCAAGGTGCTGTGCATTGTGGTAATAGATGTGACATGACGTCAC
TTCCAAAGGACCAATGAACATGTCTGACCAATTTCATATAATGTGAAAACGATTTTCATAGGCAGAATAA
ATAACATTTAAATTAAACTGGGCATCAGCGCAATTCAATTGGTTTGGTAATAGCAAGGGAAAATAGAATG
AAGTGATCTCCAAAAAATAAGTACTTTTTGACTGTAAATAAAATTGTAAGGAGTAAAAAGTACTTTTTTT
TCTAAAAAAATGTAATTAAGTAAAAGTAAAAGTATTGATTTTTAATTGTACTCAAGTAAAGTAAAAATCC
CCAAAAATAATACTTAAGTACAGTAATCAAGTAAAATTACTCAAGTACTTTACACCTCTGGTTCTTGACC
CCCTACCTTCAGCAAGCCCAGCAGATCCACTAGTTCTAGAGCGGCCGCCACCGCGGTGGAGCTCCAGCTT
TTGTTCCCTTTAGTGAGGGTTAATTGCGCGCTTGGCGTAATCATGGTCATAGCTGTTTCCTGTGTGAAAT
TGTTATCCGCTCACAATTCCACACAACATACGAGCCGGAAGCATAAAGTGTAAAGCCTGGGGTGCCTAAT
GAGTGAGCTAACTCACATTAATTGCGTTGCGCTCACTGCCCGCTTTCCAGTCGGGAAACCTGTCGTGCCA
GCTGCATTAATGAATCGGCCAACGCGCGGGGAGAGGCGGTTTGCGTATTGGGCGCTCTTCCGCTTCCTCG
CTCACTGACTCGCTGCGCTCGGTCGTTCGGCTGCGGCGAGCGGTATCAGCTCACTCAAAGGCGGTAATAC
GGTTATCCACAGAATCAGGGGATAACGCAGGAAAGAACATGTGAGCAAAAGGCCAGCAAAAGGCCAGGAA
CCGTAAAAAGGCCGCGTTGCTGGCGTTTTTCCATAGGCTCCGCCCCCCTGACGAGCATCACAAAAATCGA
CGCTCAAGTCAGAGGTGGCGAAACCCGACAGGACTATAAAGATACCAGGCGTTTCCCCCTGGAAGCTCCC
TCGTGCGCTCTCCTGTTCCGACCCTGCCGCTTACCGGATACCTGTCCGCCTTTCTCCCTTCGGGAAGCGT
GGCGCTTTCTCATAGCTCACGCTGTAGGTATCTCAGTTCGGTGTAGGTCGTTCGCTCCAAGCTGGGCTGT
GTGCACGAACCCCCCGTTCAGCCCGACCGCTGCGCCTTATCCGGTAACTATCGTCTTGAGTCCAACCCGG
TAAGACACGACTTATCGCCACTGGCAGCAGCCACTGGTAACAGGATTAGCAGAGCGAGGTATGTAGGCGG
TGCTACAGAGTTCTTGAAGTGGTGGCCTAACTACGGCTACACTAGAAGGACAGTATTTGGTATCTGCGCT
CTGCTGAAGCCAGTTACCTTCGGAAAAAGAGTTGGTAGCTCTTGATCCGGCAAACAAACCACCGCTGGTA
GCGGTGGTTTTTTTGTTTGCAAGCAGCAGATTACGCGCAGAAAAAAAGGATCTCAAGAAGATCCTTTGAT
CTTTTCTACGGGGTCTGACGCTCAGTGGAACGAAAACTCACGTTAAGGGATTTTGGTCATGAGATTATCA
AAAAGGATCTTCACCTAGATCCTTTTAAATTAAAAATGAAGTTTTAAATCAATCTAAAGTATATATGAGT
AAACTTGGTCTGACAGTTACCAATGCTTAATCAGTGAGGCACCTATCTCAGCGATCTGTCTATTTCGTTC
ATCCATAGTTGCCTGACTCCCCGTCGTGTAGATAACTACGATACGGGAGGGCTTACCATCTGGCCCCAGT
GCTGCAATGATACCGCGAGACCCACGCTCACCGGCTCCAGATTTATCAGCAATAAACCAGCCAGCCGGAA
GGGCCGAGCGCAGAAGTGGTCCTGCAACTTTATCCGCCTCCATCCAGTCTATTAATTGTTGCCGGGAAGC
TAGAGTAAGTAGTTCGCCAGTTAATAGTTTGCGCAACGTTGTTGCCATTGCTACAGGCATCGTGGTGTCA
CGCTCGTCGTTTGGTATGGCTTCATTCAGCTCCGGTTCCCAACGATCAAGGCGAGTTACATGATCCCCCA
TGTTGTGCAAAAAAGCGGTTAGCTCCTTCGGTCCTCCGATCGTTGTCAGAAGTAAGTTGGCCGCAGTGTT
ATCACTCATGGTTATGGCAGCACTGCATAATTCTCTTACTGTCATGCCATCCGTAAGATGCTTTTCTGTG
ACTGGTGAGTACTCAACCAAGTCATTCTGAGAATAGTGTATGCGGCGACCGAGTTGCTCTTGCCCGGCGT
CAATACGGGATAATACCGCGCCACATAGCAGAACTTTAAAAGTGCTCATCATTGGAAAACGTTCTTCGGG
GCGAAAACTCTCAAGGATCTTACCGCTGTTGAGATCCAGTTCGATGTAACCCACTCGTGCACCCAACTGA
TCTTCAGCATCTTTTACTTTCACCAGCGTTTCTGGGTGAGCAAAAACAGGAAGGCAAAATGCCGCAAAAA
AGGGAATAAGGGCGACACGGAAATGTTGAATACTCATACTCTTCCTTTTTCAATATTATTGAAGCATTTA
TCAGGGTTATTGTCTCATGAGCGGATACATATTTGAATGTATTTAGAAAAATAAACAAATAGGGGTTCCG
CGCACATTTCCCCGAAAAGTG
