>Addgene plasmid #58377 | pT2KXIGdeltaIn-MCS-birA-EGFP | addgene partial sequence | sequence record 91782 | Tol2trans-5 5'-ccaggtcattgcacaacaccag-3'
AAGACGTGAATATCTGTTCAGACACCCATATCCACTCTGTTCCACACAGGTCAGAGGTTTGTCCAGGAGT
TCTTGACAGAGGTGTAAAAAGTACTCAAAAATTTTACTCAAGTGAAAGTACAAGTACTTAGGGAAAATTT
TACTCAATTAAAAGTAAAAGTATCTGGCTAGAATCTTACTTGAGTAAAAGTAAAAAAGTACTCCATTAAA
ATTGTACTTGAGTATTAAGGAAGTAAAAGTAAAAGCAAGAAAGAAAACTAGAGATTCTTGTTTAAGCTTT
TAATCTCAAAAAACATTAAATGAAATGCATACAAGGTTTTATCCTGCTTTAGAACTGTTTGTATTTAATT
ATCAAACTATAAGACAGACAATCTAATGCCAGTACACGCTACTCAAAGTTGTAAAACCTCAGATTTAACT
TCAGTAGAAGCTGATTCTCAAAATTGTTAGTGTCAAGCCTAGCTCTTTTGGGGCTGAAAAGCAATCCTGC
AGTGCTGAAAAGCCTCTCACAGGCAGCCGATGCGGGAAGAGGTGTATTAGTCTTGATAGAGAGGCTGCAA
ATAGCAGGAAACGTGAGCAGAGACTCCCTGGTGTCTGAAACACAGGCCAGATGGGCCCTCGAGTTAATTA
AAGGCCTGGCCGGCCGAATTCGGATCCGCCACCATGAAGGATAACACCGTGCCACTGAAATTGATTGCCC
TGTTAGCGAACGGTGAATTTCACTCTGGCGAGCAGTTGGGTGAAACGCTGGGAATGAGCCGGGCGGCTAT
TAATAAACACATTCAGACACTGCGTGACTGGGGCGTTGATGTCTTTACCGTTCCGGGTAAAGGATACAGC
CTGCCTGAGC
