>Addgene plasmid #58377 | pT2KXIGdeltaIn-MCS-birA-EGFP | addgene partial sequence | sequence record 91784 | EGFP-N 5'-CGTCGCCGTCCAGCTCGACCAG-3'
CCGGTGAACAGCTCCTCGCCCTTGCTCACCATGGTGGCAAGCTTTTTTTCTGCACTACGCAGGGATATTT
CACCGCCCATCCAGGGTTTTATTATTCCATCCTGCTCAAGTAATAAAGCCCCCTGTTTGTCTATTCCGCG
TGAAATGCCAAATATTTCTTTATCACCAATGATAAGTTTCACTGGGCGATTAATAAAATTATCCAGCTTT
TCCCAGCGCGACAGATAAGGTGCCAATCCTTCTTGTTCGAAGAGTTCCAACGCAGCACGTAATTCACGTA
TTAGCATGGCCGCCAACGTATTACGATCGAGATTGATCCCCGCTTCCTGCAGCGTGATCCACCCCTGATT
AACGACACTCTCTTCAACACGGCGCATTGCCATGTTGATCCCGGCTCCAATGACTATTTGCGCCGCATCG
CCAGTTTTGCCAGTCAGCTCCACCAGAATGCCTGCCAGCTTGCGATCCTGCAGATAGAGGTCATTAGGCC
ATTTAACACGAACTTTATCTGCACCCAGCTTGCGTAATACTTCCGCCATCACGATACCGATAACCAGACT
TAAACCAATCGCCGCCGCCGGGCCTTGTTCCAGACGCCAGAACATCGACAAATATAAGTTTGCGCCAAAA
GGCGAAAACCATTTCCGACCCCGGCGACCACGGCCAGCCTGCTGGTATTCTGCAATGCAAGCATCGCCCG
ATTTAAGCTCTCCGATACGATCAAGAAGGTACTGATTCGTGGAGTCAATCACAGGCAGCACGGCTACACT
ACCGCCATCCAGCTGACCCAATATCTGTTTAGCATTAAGTAACTGGATAGGCTCAGGCAGGCTGTATCCT
TTACCCGGAACGGTAAAGACATCAACGCCCCAGTCACGCAGTGTCTGAATGTGTTTATTAATAGCCGCCC
GGCTCATTCCCAGCGTTTCACCCAACTGCTCGCCAGAGTGAAATTCACCGTTCGCT
