>Addgene plasmid #58377 | pT2KXIGdeltaIn-MCS-birA-EGFP | addgene partial sequence | sequence record 91787 | M13pUC-Rev 5'-AGCGGATAACAATTTCACACAGG-3'
TGACCATGATTACGCCAAGCGCGCAATTAACCCTCACTAAAGGGAACAAAAGCTGGAGCTCCACCGCGGT
GGCGGCCGCTCTAGAACTAGTGGATCTGCTGGGCTTGCTGAAGGTAGGGGGTCAAGAACCAGAGGTGTAA
AGTACTTGAGTAATTTTACTTGATTACTGTACTTAAGTATTATTTTTGGGGATTTTTACTTTACTTGAGT
ACAATTAAAAATCAATACTTTTACTTTTACTTAATTACATTTTTTTAGAAAAAAAAGTACTTTTTACTCC
TTACAATTTTATTTACAGTCAAAAAGTACTTATTTTTTGGAGATCACTTCATTCTATTTTCCCTTGCTAT
TACCAAACCAATTGAATTGCGCTGATGCCCAGTTTAATTTAAATGTTATTTATTCTGCCTATGAAAATCG
TTTTCACATTATATGAAATTGGTCAGACATGTTCATTGGTCCTTTGGAAGTGACGTCATGTCACATCTAT
TACCACAATGCACAGCACCTTGACCTGGAAATTAGGGAAATTATAACAGTCAATCAGTGGAAGAAAATGG
AGGAAGTATGTGATTCATCAGCAGCTGCGAGCAGCACAGTCCAAAATCAGCCACAGGATCAAGAGCACCC
GTGGCCGTATCTTCGCAGATCTGATCTAGAGGATCATAATCAGCCATACCACATTTGTAGAGGTTTTACT
TGCTTTAAAAAACCTCCCACACCTCCCCCTGAACCTGAAACATAAAATGAATGCAATTGTTGTTGTTAAC
TTGTTTATTGCAGCTTATAATGGTTACAAATAAAGCAATAGCATCACAAATTTCACAAATAAAGCATTTT
TTTCACTGCATTCTAGTTGTGGTTTGTCCAAACTCATCAATGTATCTTATCATGTCTGGATCATCATCGA
TGAATTAATTCGAGCTCCACCGCGGTGGCGGCCGCTTTACTTGTACAGCTCGTCCATGCCGAGAGTGATC
CCGGCGGCGGTCACGAACTCCAGCAGGACCATGTGATCGCGCTTCTCGTTGG
