>Addgene plasmid #58377 | pT2KXIGdeltaIn-MCS-birA-EGFP | addgene partial sequence | sequence record 91788 | EBV-rev 5'-GTGGTTTGTCCAAACTCATC-3'
TGTCTGGATCATCATCGATGAATTAATTCGAGCTCCACCGCGGTGGCGGCCGCTTTACTTGTACAGCTCG
TCCATGCCGAGAGTGATCCCGGCGGCGGTCACGAACTCCAGCAGGACCATGTGATCGCGCTTCTCGTTGG
GGTCTTTGCTCAGGGCGGACTGGGTGCTCAGGTAGTGGTTGTCGGGCAGCAGCACGGGGCCGTCGCCGAT
GGGGGTGTTCTGCTGGTAGTGGTCGGCGAGCTGCACGCTGCCGTCCTCGATGTTGTGGCGGATCTTGAAG
TTCACCTTGATGCCGTTCTTCTGCTTGTCGGCCATGATATAGACGTTGTGGCTGTTGTAGTTGTACTCCA
GCTTGTGCCCCAGGATGTTGCCGTCCTCCTTGAAGTCGATGCCCTTCAGCTCGATGCGGTTCACCAGGGT
GTCGCCCTCGAACTTCACCTCGGCGCGGGTCTTGTAGTTGCCGTCGTCCTTGAAGAAGATGGTGCGCTCC
TGGACGTAGCCTTCGGGCATGGCGGACTTGAAGAAGTCGTGCTGCTTCATGTGGTCGGGGTAGCGGCTGA
AGCACTGCACGCCGTAGGTCAGGGTGGTCACGAGGGTGGGCCAGGGCACGGGCAGCTTGCCGGTGGTGCA
GATGAACTTCAGGGTCAGCTTGCCGTAGGTGGCATCGCCCTCGCCCTCGCCGGACACGCTGAACTTGTGG
CCGTTTACGTCGCCGTCCAGCTCGACCAGGATGGGCACCACCCCGGTGAACAGCTCCTCGCCCTTGCTCA
CCATGGTGGCAAGCTTTTTTTCTGCACTACGCAGGGATATTTCACCGCCCATCCAGGGTTTTATTATTCC
ATCCTGCTCAAGTAATAAAGCCCCCTGTTTGTCTATTCCGCGTGAAATGCCAAATATTTCTTTATCACCA
ATGATAAGTTTCACTGGGCGATTAATAAAATTATCCAGCTTTTCCCAGCGCGACAGATAAGGTGCCAATC
CTTCTTGTTCGAAGAGTTCCAACGCAGCACGTAATTCACGTATTAGCATGGCCGCCAACGTATTACGATC
GAGATTGATCCCCGCTTCCTGCA
