>Addgene plasmid #58377 | pT2KXIGdeltaIn-MCS-birA-EGFP | addgene partial sequence | sequence record 91857 | M13pUC-Fwd 5'-CCCAGTCACGACGTTGTAAAACG-3'
TAATACGACTCACTATAGGGCGAATTGGGTACCAAATAGTAGGAATTACCCACCTGTACAAGTGCTGAAA
ACTTGGATGAATAAGCCCGTTTGCCATTTTCTACTGCTATTTTAAATCTTTTCTGTATTTGTCTGCATTT
GTCTTTACCCTTGAATAAATGTTTTAGTTGTTTTTTTTCAATTATGACTGTGTTTAACAGACATTATTAC
AATAATATGTAATAGTAGTACACACTATTATTATGTAATAGTACTTGTTGACTGTATTTGAGAACTGGAC
CGAGTGAGTGTTACGTCACCCATTCAAAATGACTTACTTCTGGCTCCAACAAAATGAAGTTAATTCAGTT
GCCATTTTTCACTGTATGGACATCGCCGTGTTGGAGCTAGACGTTGCCAATAAGCAAGAAAGAGCCGAGA
TGCGTCGAGTCTGAGTCACCGTTCCTATGGCAACCCCTCTAACCAATCAGAAGTAAGCTTGTTGGAAGTC
CACAGCCTACCACTTGAAAGCGGGCTGCACAAAATCTGTCAAACGTTTTGAACGTTGGATGTGAGAGCAC
ATACTTTTATTAAGGCATCTGGTTGGTCAGTTTATAATATCAACAACTTGGGCTACAGAAAAGAAAAGTT
ATTACAGAAATTATGATTAACAAGTACATGTTAAATAAAGATTTTAATATGAATGCCACCACTGGAGCAT
TCATGCCATTTGGAGCTTCTTCCTGTTTGGATCACTAGAAGGAGGAGGTCACTCATTACAGTTCTCATAT
ACAGTCGTTGGTTGGTTGGTTGGTTGGTAGATTGATTGATTGATTGATTGATTGATTGATTGATTGATTG
ATTGATTGATTGATTGATTGATTGATTGATTGATTGGTAGTCAAAATAAGAAATAATTTCCACAGATTCA
TTACAGAAATGATTAA
